Addgene plasmid #33297: pUNos_C1
Purpose: (Empty Backbone)
Depositing lab: Jane Glazebrook & Fumi Katagiri. Depositing organization: University of Minnesota.
Backbone
  Vector backbone: pUC18 and pAHC25
  Backbone manufacturer: ATCC(pUC18) and Christensen and Quail(pAHC25)
  Backbone size (bp): 4930
  Modifications to backbone: pUC18 was digested by HindIII and EcoRI, then DNA fragment containing maize ubiquitin promoter, E. coli uidA gene(GUS) and NOS terminator which is obtained from pAHC25 was inserted. GUS region was cut out by using SmaI and SacI, and Gateway cassette C1 which is obtained from pMDC32 was inserted there. SmaI site was destroyed by this procedure.
  Vector type: Plant expression
  Promoter: maize ubiquitin (Ubi-1)
Growth in bacteria
  Bacterial resistance: Chloramphenicol and Ampicillin, 25 & 100 μg/mL
  Growth temperature: 37°C
  Growth strain: DB3.1
  Copy number: Low Copy
Terms and licenses: Academic/Nonprofit Terms; Industry Terms: Not Available to Industry
How to cite: pUNos_C1 was a gift from Jane Glazebrook & Fumi Katagiri (Addgene plasmid # 33297 ; http://n2t.net/addgene:33297 ; RRID:Addgene_33297)
