[The description below was written by a language model from this plasmid's Addgene catalogue record and pLannotate feature annotations shown in this document.]
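Description:
pUNos_C1 is an empty Gateway destination vector for plant expression, built on a pUC18 backbone. According to the record, the maize ubiquitin (Ubi-1) promoter–GUS–NOS terminator fragment from pAHC25 was placed between the HindIII and EcoRI sites of pUC18. The GUS coding region was then removed with SmaI and SacI and replaced by the Gateway reading-frame cassette C1 taken from pMDC32, destroying the SmaI site. The two sequence records (about 6.7 kb each, differing by a few bases and in their start coordinate) show the same layout. The roughly 2 kb Ubi promoter is followed by attR1, a chloramphenicol acetyltransferase gene with its own bacterial promoter, a ccdA fragment, the ccdB toxin gene and attR2, then a short polylinker remnant and the NOS terminator and poly(A) signal. The catalogue's 4,930 bp backbone size is smaller than these full sequences.

The bacterial portion carries a ColE1/pUC-type origin and the β-lactamase gene, with remnants of the lac promoter/operator and lacZα from pUC18. Selection is with ampicillin and chloramphenicol. Because ccdB poisons DNA gyrase, the unrecombined plasmid is maintained in the ccdB-tolerant strain DB3.1. The catalogue lists it as low copy, although the annotated origin is of the high-copy pUC type.

In an LR reaction, an entry-clone insert replaces the CmR–ccdB cassette, which places the gene of interest between the Ubi-1 promoter and the NOS terminator and allows counter-selection against unrecombined vector in standard E. coli. No T-DNA borders or plant selectable marker are annotated. This suggests the vector is suited to direct DNA delivery for strong expression, particularly in monocot cells, though the record does not state a specific application.
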