Features (pLannotate 1.2.2; 20 found; start..end, strand, type, name):
     13..2010    +  promoter       Ubi promoter: maize polyubiquitin gene promoter
   2053..2177    +  protein_bind   attR1: mutant version of attR; recombination site for the Gateway® LR reaction LR Clonase™
   2202..2232    +  promoter       lac UV5 promoter: E. coli lac promoter with an "up" mutation
   2257..2285    +  promoter       cat promoter (fragment): promoter of the E. coli cat gene encoding chloramphenicol acetyltransferase
   2286..2945    +  CDS            CmR: chloramphenicol acetyltransferase; cat; confers resistance to chloramphenicol
   3124..3282    +  CDS            ccdA (fragment): CCDA_ECO57 - Also known as H, letA. Experimental evidence at protein level: Swiss-Prot protein existence level 1. Antitoxin component of a type II toxin-antitoxin (TA) system which inhibits the post-segregational killing (PSK) of plasmid-free cells, also referred to as a plasmid addiction system. Binds to and blocks the activity of CcdB; will also remove bound CcdB protein from the CcdB-GyrA complex by forming a CcdA-CcdB complex, a process termed rejuvenation. Functions as a transcriptional corepressor for the ccdAB operon, repression also requires CcdB (By similarity). From Escherichia coli
   3287..3589    +  CDS            ccdB: CCDB_ECOLI - Also known as G, letB, letD. Experimental evidence at protein level: Swiss-Prot protein existence level 1. Toxic component of a type II toxin-antitoxin (TA) system, functioning in plasmid maintainence. Responsible for the post- segregational killing (PSK) of plasmid-free cells, also referred to as a plasmid addiction system. Half-life of over 2 hours. Cell killing by CcdB is accompanied by filamentation, defects in chromosome and plasmid segregation, defects in cell division, formation of anucleate cells, decreased DNA synthesis and plasmid loss. Interferes with the activity of DN
   3633..3757    -  protein_bind   attR2: mutant version of attR; recombination site for the Gateway® LR reaction LR Clonase™
   3776..3812    -  misc_feature   MCS (fragment): pBluescript multiple cloning site
   3823..4075    +  terminator     NOS terminator: nopaline synthase terminator and poly(A) signal
   4117..4133    -  protein_bind   lac operator: The lac repressor binds to the lac operator to inhibit transcription in E. coli. This inhibition can be relieved by adding lactose or isopropyl-β-D-thiogalactopyranoside (IPTG). lac repressor encoded by lacI
   4141..4171    -  promoter       lac promoter: promoter for the E. coli lac operon
   4186..4207    -  protein_bind   CAP binding site: CAP binding activates transcription in the presence of cAMP. E. coli catabolite activator protein
   4220..4312    -  CDS            lacI (fragment): lac repressor; lacI; The lac repressor binds to the lac operator to inhibit transcription in E. coli. This inhibition can be relieved by adding lactose or isopropyl-β-D-thiogalactopyranoside (IPTG).
   4495..5083    -  rep_origin     ori: high-copy-number ColE1/pMB1/pBR322/pUC origin of replication
   5254..6114    -  CDS            AmpR: β-lactamase; bla; confers resistance to ampicillin, carbenicillin, and related antibiotics
   6115..6219    -  promoter       AmpR promoter: bla
   6314..6349    +  CDS            rop (fragment): Rop protein, which maintains plasmids at low copy number; rop
   6451..6550    +  misc_feature   bom (fragment): basis of mobility region from pBR322
   6556..6710    -  CDS            lacZα (fragment): LacZα fragment of β-galactosidase; lacZ fragment
>Addgene plasmid #33297 | pUNos_C1 | depositor full sequence | sequence record 39586 | pUNos_C1 sequence 6712 bps
AAGCTTGCATGCCTGCAGTGCAGCGTGACCCGGTCGTGCCCCTCTCTAGAGATAATGAGCATTGCATGTC
TAAGTTATAAAAAATTACCACATATTTTTTTTGTCACACTTGTTTGAAGTGCAGTTTATCTATCTTTATA
CATATATTTAAACTTTACTCTACGAATAATATAATCTATAGTACTACAATAATATCAGTGTTTTAGAGAA
TCATATAAATGAACAGTTAGACATGGTCTAAAGGACAATTGAGTATTTTGACAACAGGACTCTACAGTTT
TATCTTTTTAGTGTGCATGTGTTCTCCTTTTTTTTTGCAAATAGCTTCACCTATATAATACTTCATCCAT
TTTATTAGTACATCCATTTAGGGTTTAGGGTTAATGGTTTTTATAGACTAATTTTTTTAGTACATCTATT
TTATTCTATTTTAGCCTCTAAATTAAGAAAACTAAAACTCTATTTTAGTTTTTTTATTTAATAATTTAGA
TATAAAATAGAATAAAATAAAGTGACTAAAAATTAAACAAATACCCTTTAAGAAATTAAAAAAACTAAGG
AAACATTTTTCTTGTTTCGAGTAGATAATGCCAGCCTGTTAAACGCCGTCGACGAGTCTAACGGACACCA
ACCAGCGAACCAGCAGCGTCGCGTCGGGCCAAGCGAAGCAGACGGCACGGCATCTCTGTCGCTGCCTCTG
GACCCCTCTCGAGAGTTCCGCTCCACCGTTGGACTTGCTCCGCTGTCGGCATCCAGAAATTGCGTGGCGG
AGCGGCAGACGTGAGCCGGCACGGCAGGCGGCCTCCTCCTCCTCTCACGGCACCGGCAGCTACGGGGGAT
TCCTTTCCCACCGCTCCTTCGCTTTCCCTTCCTCGCCCGCCGTAATAAATAGACACCCCCTCCACACCCT
CTTTCCCCAACCTCGTGTTGTTCGGAGCGCACACACACACAACCAGATCTCCCCCAAATCCACCCGTCGG
CACCTCCGCTTCAAGGTACGCCGCTCGTCCTCCCCCCCCCCCCCCTCTCTACCTTCTCTAGATCGGCGTT
CCGGTCCATGGTTAGGGCCCGGTAGTTCTACTTCTGTTCATGTTTGTGTTAGATCCGTGTTTGTGTTAGA
TCCGTGCTGCTAGCGTTCGTACACGGATGCGACCTGTACGTCAGACACGTTCTGATTGCTAACTTGCCAG
TGTTTCTCTTTGGGGAATCCTGGGATGGCTCTAGCCGTTCCGCAGACGGGATCGATTTCATGATTTTTTT
TGTTTCGTTGCATAGGGTTTGGTTTGCCCTTTTCCTTTATTTCAATATATGCCGTGCACTTGTTTGTCGG
GTCATCTTTTCATGCTTTTTTTTGTCTTGGTTGTGATGATGTGGTCTGGTTGGGCGGTCGTTCTAGATCG
GAGTAGAATTAATTCTGTTTCAAACTACCTGGTGGATTTATTAATTTTGGATCTGTATGTGTGTGCCATA
CATATTCATAGTTACGAATTGAAGATGATGGATGGAAATATCGATCTAGGATAGGTATACATGTTGATGC
GGGTTTTACTGATGCATATACAGAGATGCTTTTTGTTCGCTTGGTTGTGATGATGTGGTGTGGTTGGGCG
GTCGTTCATTCGTTCTAGATCGGAGTAGAATACTGTTTCAAACTACCTGGTGTATTTATTAATTTTGGAA
CTGTATGTGTGTGTCATACATCTTCATAGTTACGAGTTTAAGATGGATGGAAATATCGATCTAGGATAGG
TATACATGTTGATGTGGGTTTTACTGATGCATATACATGATGGCATATGCAGCATCTATTCATATGCTCT
AACCTTGAGTACCTATCTATTATAATAAACAAGTATGTTTTATAATTATTTTGATCTTGATATACTTGGA
TGATGGCATATGCAGCAGCTATATGTGGATTTTTTTAGCCCTGCCTTCATACGCTATTTATTTGCTTGGT
ACTGTTTCTTTTGTCGATGCTCACCCTGTTGTTTGGTGTTACTTCTGCAGGTCGACTCTAGAGGATCCCC
TCGAGGCGCGCCAAGCTATCAAACAAGTTTGTACAAAAAAGCTGAACGAGAAACGTAAAATGATATAAAT
ATCAATATATTAAATTAGATTTTGCATAAAAAACAGACTACATAATACTGTAAAACACAACATATCCAGT
CACTATGGCGGCCGCATTAGGCACCCCAGGCTTTACACTTTATGCTTCCGGCTCGTATAATGTGTGGATT
TTGAGTTAGGATCCGGCGAGATTTTCAGGAGCTAAGGAAGCTAAAATGGAGAAAAAAATCACTGGATATA
CCACCGTTGATATATCCCAATGGCATCGTAAAGAACATTTTGAGGCATTTCAGTCAGTTGCTCAATGTAC
CTATAACCAGACCGTTCAGCTGGATATTACGGCCTTTTTAAAGACCGTAAAGAAAAATAAGCACAAGTTT
TATCCGGCCTTTATTCACATTCTTGCCCGCCTGATGAATGCTCATCCGGAATTCCGTATGGCAATGAAAG
ACGGTGAGCTGGTGATATGGGATAGTGTTCACCCTTGTTACACCGTTTTCCATGAGCAAACTGAAACGTT
TTCATCGCTCTGGAGTGAATACCACGACGATTTCCGGCAGTTTCTACACATATATTCGCAAGATGTGGCG
TGTTACGGTGAAAACCTGGCCTATTTCCCTAAAGGGTTTATTGAGAATATGTTTTTCGTCTCAGCCAATC
CCTGGGTGAGTTTCACCAGTTTTGATTTAAACGTGGCCAATATGGACAACTTCTTCGCCCCCGTTTTCAC
CATGGGCAAATATTATACGCAAGGCGACAAGGTGCTGATGCCGCTGGCGATTCAGGTTCATCATGCCGTC
TGTGATGGCTTCCATGTCGGCAGAATGCTTAATGAATTACAACAGTACTGCGATGAGTGGCAGGGCGGGG
CGTAATCTAGAGGATCCGGCTTACTAAAAGCCAGATAACAGTATGCGTATTTGCGCGCTGATTTTTGCGG
TATAAGAATATATACTGATATGTATACCCGAAGTATGTCAAAAAGAGGTGTGCTATGAAGCAGCGTATTA
CAGTGACAGTTGACAGCGACAGCTATCAGTTGCTCAAGGCATATATGATGTCAATATCTCCGGTCTGGTA
AGCACAACCATGCAGAATGAAGCCCGTCGTCTGCGTGCCGAACGCTGGAAAGCGGAAAATCAGGAAGGGA
TGGCTGAGGTCGCCCGGTTTATTGAAATGAACGGCTCTTTTGCTGACGAGAACAGGGACTGGTGAAATGC
AGTTTAAGGTTTACACCTATAAAAGAGAGAGCCGTTATCGTCTGTTTGTGGATGTACAGAGTGATATTAT
TGACACGCCCGGGCGACGGATGGTGATCCCCCTGGCCAGTGCACGTCTGCTGTCAGATAAAGTCTCCCGT
GAACTTTACCCGGTGGTGCATATCGGGGATGAAAGCTGGCGCATGATGACCACCGATATGGCCAGTGTGC
CGGTCTCCGTTATCGGGGAAGAAGTGGCTGATCTCAGCCACCGCGAAAATGACATCAAAAACGCCATTAA
CCTGATGTTCTGGGGAATATAAATGTCAGGCTCCCTTATACACAGCCAGTCTGCAGGTCGACCATAGTGA
CTGGATATGTTGTGTTTTACAGTATTATGTAGTCTGTTTTTTATGCAAAATCTAATTTAATATATTGATA
TTTATATCATTTTACGTTTCTCGTTCAGCTTTCTTGTACAAAGTGGTTCGATAATTCCTTAATTAACTAG
TTCTAGAGCGGCCGCCCACCGCGGTGGAGCTCGAATTTCCCCGATCGTTCAAACATTTGGCAATAAAGTT
TCTTAAGATTGAATCCTGTTGCCGGTCTTGCGATGATTATCATATAATTTCTGTTGAATTACGTTAAGCA
TGTAATAATTAACATGTAATGCATGACGTTATTTATGAGATGGGTTTTTATGATTAGAGTCCCGCAATTA
TACATTTAATACGCGATAGAAAACAAAATATAGCGCGCAAACTAGGATAAATTATCGCGCGCGGTGTCAT
CTATGTTACTAGATCGGGAATTCGTAATCATGGTCATAGCTGTTTCCTGTGTGAAATTGTTATCCGCTCA
CAATTCCACACAACATACGAGCCGGAAGCATAAAGTGTAAAGCCTGGGGTGCCTAATGAGTGAGCTAACT
CACATTAATTGCGTTGCGCTCACTGCCCGCTTTCCAGTCGGGAAACCTGTCGTGCCAGCTGCATTAATGA
ATCGGCCAACGCGCGGGGAGAGGCGGTTTGCGTATTGGGCGCTCTTCCGCTTCCTCGCTCACTGACTCGC
TGCGCTCGGTCGTTCGGCTGCGGCGAGCGGTATCAGCTCACTCAAAGGCGGTAATACGGTTATCCACAGA
ATCAGGGGATAACGCAGGAAAGAACATGTGAGCAAAAGGCCAGCAAAAGGCCAGGAACCGTAAAAAGGCC
GCGTTGCTGGCGTTTTTCCATAGGCTCCGCCCCCCTGACGAGCATCACAAAAATCGACGCTCAAGTCAGA
GGTGGCGAAACCCGACAGGACTATAAAGATACCAGGCGTTTCCCCCTGGAAGCTCCCTCGTGCGCTCTCC
TGTTCCGACCCTGCCGCTTACCGGATACCTGTCCGCCTTTCTCCCTTCGGGAAGCGTGGCGCTTTCTCAT
AGCTCACGCTGTAGGTATCTCAGTTCGGTGTAGGTCGTTCGCTCCAAGCTGGGCTGTGTGCACGAACCCC
CCGTTCAGCCCGACCGCTGCGCCTTATCCGGTAACTATCGTCTTGAGTCCAACCCGGTAAGACACGACTT
ATCGCCACTGGCAGCAGCCACTGGTAACAGGATTAGCAGAGCGAGGTATGTAGGCGGTGCTACAGAGTTC
TTGAAGTGGTGGCCTAACTACGGCTACACTAGAAGGACAGTATTTGGTATCTGCGCTCTGCTGAAGCCAG
TTACCTTCGGAAAAAGAGTTGGTAGCTCTTGATCCGGCAAACAAACCACCGCTGGTAGCGGTGGTTTTTT
TGTTTGCAAGCAGCAGATTACGCGCAGAAAAAAAGGATCTCAAGAAGATCCTTTGATCTTTTCTACGGGG
TCTGACGCTCAGTGGAACGAAAACTCACGTTAAGGGATTTTGGTCATGAGATTATCAAAAAGGATCTTCA
CCTAGATCCTTTTAAATTAAAAATGAAGTTTTAAATCAATCTAAAGTATATATGAGTAAACTTGGTCTGA
CAGTTACCAATGCTTAATCAGTGAGGCACCTATCTCAGCGATCTGTCTATTTCGTTCATCCATAGTTGCC
TGACTCCCCGTCGTGTAGATAACTACGATACGGGAGGGCTTACCATCTGGCCCCAGTGCTGCAATGATAC
CGCGAGACCCACGCTCACCGGCTCCAGATTTATCAGCAATAAACCAGCCAGCCGGAAGGGCCGAGCGCAG
AAGTGGTCCTGCAACTTTATCCGCCTCCATCCAGTCTATTAATTGTTGCCGGGAAGCTAGAGTAAGTAGT
TCGCCAGTTAATAGTTTGCGCAACGTTGTTGCCATTGCTACAGGCATCGTGGTGTCACGCTCGTCGTTTG
GTATGGCTTCATTCAGCTCCGGTTCCCAACGATCAAGGCGAGTTACATGATCCCCCATGTTGTGCAAAAA
AGCGGTTAGCTCCTTCGGTCCTCCGATCGTTGTCAGAAGTAAGTTGGCCGCAGTGTTATCACTCATGGTT
ATGGCAGCACTGCATAATTCTCTTACTGTCATGCCATCCGTAAGATGCTTTTCTGTGACTGGTGAGTACT
CAACCAAGTCATTCTGAGAATAGTGTATGCGGCGACCGAGTTGCTCTTGCCCGGCGTCAATACGGGATAA
TACCGCGCCACATAGCAGAACTTTAAAAGTGCTCATCATTGGAAAACGTTCTTCGGGGCGAAAACTCTCA
AGGATCTTACCGCTGTTGAGATCCAGTTCGATGTAACCCACTCGTGCACCCAACTGATCTTCAGCATCTT
TTACTTTCACCAGCGTTTCTGGGTGAGCAAAAACAGGAAGGCAAAATGCCGCAAAAAAGGGAATAAGGGC
GACACGGAAATGTTGAATACTCATACTCTTCCTTTTTCAATATTATTGAAGCATTTATCAGGGTTATTGT
CTCATGAGCGGATACATATTTGAATGTATTTAGAAAAATAAACAAATAGGGGTTCCGCGCACATTTCCCC
GAAAAGTGCCACCTGACGTCTAAGAAACCATTATTATCATGACATTAACCTATAAAAATAGGCGTATCAC
GAGGCCCTTTCGTCTCGCGCGTTTCGGTGATGACGGTGAAAACCTCTGACACATGCAGCTCCCGGAGACG
GTCACAGCTTGTCTGTAAGCGGATGCCGGGAGCAGACAAGCCCGTCAGGGCGCGTCAGCGGGTGTTGGCG
GGTGTCGGGGCTGGCTTAACTATGCGGCATCAGAGCAGATTGTACTGAGAGTGCACCATATGCGGTGTGA
AATACCGCACAGATGCGTAAGGAGAAAATACCGCATCAGGCGCCATTCGCCATTCAGGCTGCGCAACTGT
TGGGAAGGGCGATCGGTGCGGGCCTCTTCGCTATTACGCCAGCTGGCGAAAGGGGGATGTGCTGCAAGGC
GATTAAGTTGGGTAACGCCAGGGTTTTCCCAGTCACGACGTTGTAAAACGACGGCCAGTGCC
