Features (pLannotate 1.2.2; 20 found; start..end, strand, type, name):
    988..1112    +  protein_bind   attR1: mutant version of attR; recombination site for the Gateway® LR reaction LR Clonase™
   1137..1167    +  promoter       lac UV5 promoter: E. coli lac promoter with an "up" mutation
   1191..1220    +  promoter       cat promoter (fragment): promoter of the E. coli cat gene encoding chloramphenicol acetyltransferase
   1221..1901    +  CDS            CmR: chloramphenicol acetyltransferase confers resistance to chloramphenicol
   2058..2216    +  CDS            ccdA (fragment): CCDA_ECO57 - Also known as H, letA. Experimental evidence at protein level: Swiss-Prot protein existence level 1. Antitoxin component of a type II toxin-antitoxin (TA) system which inhibits the post-segregational killing (PSK) of plasmid-free cells, also referred to as a plasmid addiction system. Binds to and blocks the activity of CcdB; will also remove bound CcdB protein from the CcdB-GyrA complex by forming a CcdA-CcdB complex, a process termed rejuvenation. Functions as a transcriptional corepressor for the ccdAB operon, repression also requires CcdB (By similarity). From Escherichia coli
   2221..2526    +  CDS            ccdB: CcdB, a bacterial toxin that poisons DNA gyrase; ccdB; Plasmids containing the ccdB gene cannot be propagated in standard E. coli strains.
   2567..2691    -  protein_bind   attR2: mutant version of attR; recombination site for the Gateway® LR reaction LR Clonase™
   2709..2744    -  misc_feature   MCS (fragment): pBluescript multiple cloning site
   2755..3007    +  terminator     NOS terminator: nopaline synthase terminator and poly(A) signal
   3048..3064    -  protein_bind   lac operator: The lac repressor binds to the lac operator to inhibit transcription in E. coli. This inhibition can be relieved by adding lactose or isopropyl-β-D-thiogalactopyranoside (IPTG). lac repressor encoded by lacI
   3072..3102    -  promoter       lac promoter: promoter for the E. coli lac operon
   3117..3138    -  protein_bind   CAP binding site: CAP binding activates transcription in the presence of cAMP. E. coli catabolite activator protein
   3151..3243    -  CDS            lacI (fragment): lac repressor; lacI; The lac repressor binds to the lac operator to inhibit transcription in E. coli. This inhibition can be relieved by adding lactose or isopropyl-β-D-thiogalactopyranoside (IPTG).
   3426..4014    -  rep_origin     ori: high-copy-number ColE1/pMB1/pBR322/pUC origin of replication
   4185..5045    -  CDS            AmpR: β-lactamase; bla; confers resistance to ampicillin, carbenicillin, and related antibiotics
   5046..5150    -  promoter       AmpR promoter: bla
   5245..5280    +  CDS            rop (fragment): Rop protein, which maintains plasmids at low copy number; rop
   5382..5481    +  misc_feature   bom (fragment): basis of mobility region from pBR322
   5487..5641    -  CDS            lacZα (fragment): LacZα fragment of β-galactosidase; lacZ fragment
   5656..945     +  promoter       Ubi promoter (across the origin): maize polyubiquitin gene promoter
>Addgene plasmid #33297 | pUNos_C1 | addgene full sequence | sequence record 197799 | Addgene NGS Result
GGCCCGGTAGTTCTACTTCTGTTCATGTTTGTGTTAGATCCGTGTTTGTGTTAGATCCGTGCTGCTAGCG
TTCGTACACGGATGCGACCTGTACGTCAGACACGTTCTGATTGCTAACTTGCCAGTGTTTCTCTTTGGGG
AATCCTGGGATGGCTCTAGCCGTTCCGCAGACGGGATCGATTTCATGATTTTTTTTGTTTCGTTGCATAG
GGTTTGGTTTGCCCTTTTCCTTTATTTCAATATATGCCGTGCACTTGTTTGTCGGGTCATCTTTTCATGC
TTTTTTTTGTCTTGGTTGTGATGATGTGGTCTGGTTGGGCGGTCGTTCTAGATCGGAGTAGAATTAATTC
TGTTTCAAACTACCTGGTGGATTTATTAATTTTGGATCTGTATGTGTGTGCCATACATATTCATAGTTAC
GAATTGAAGATGATGGATGGAAATATCGATCTAGGATAGGTATACATGTTGATGCGGGTTTTACTGATGC
ATATACAGAGATGCTTTTTGTTCGCTTGGTTGTGATGATGTGGTGTGGTTGGGCGGTCGTTCATTCGTTC
TAGATCGGAGTAGAATACTGTTTCAAACTACCTGGTGTATTTATTAATTTTGGAACTGTATGTGTGTGTC
ATACATCTTCATAGTTACGAGTTTAAGATGGATGGAAATATCGATCTAGGATAGGTATACATGTTGATGT
GGGTTTTACTGATGCATATACATGATGGCATATGCAGCATCTATTCATATGCTCTAACCTTGAGTACCTA
TCTATTATAATAAACAAGTATGTTTTATAATTATTTTGATCTTGATATACTTGGATGATGGCATATGCAG
CAGCTATATGTGGATTTTTTTAGCCCTGCCTTCATACGCTATTTATTTGCTTGGTACTGTTTCTTTTGTC
GATGCTCACCCTGTTGTTTGGTGTTACTTCTGCAGGTCGACTCTAGAGGATCCCCTCGAGGCGCGCCAAG
CTATCAAACAAGTTTGTACAAAAAAGCTGAACGAGAAACGTAAAATGATATAAATATCAATATATTAAAT
TAGATTTTGCATAAAAAACAGACTACATAATACTGTAAAACACAACATATCCAGTCACTATGGCGGCCGC
ATTAGGCACCCCAGGCTTTACACTTTATGCTTCCGGCTCGTATAATGTGTGGATTTTGAGTTAGGATCCG
TCGAGATTTTCAGGAGCTAAGGAAGCTAAAATGGAGAAAAAAATCACTGGATATACCACCGTTGATATAT
CCCAATGGCATCGTAAAGAACATTTTGAGGCATTTCAGTCAGTTGCTCAATGTACCTATAACCAGACCGT
TCAGCTGGATATTACGGCCTTTTTAAAGACCGTAAAGAAAAATAAGCACAAGTTTTATCCGGCCTTTATT
CACATTCTTGCCCGCCTGATGAATGCTCATCCGGAATTCCGTATGGCAATGAAAGACGGTGAGCTGGTGA
TATGGGATAGTGTTCACCCTTGTTACACCGTTTTCCATGAGCAAACTGAAACGTTTTCATCGCTCTGGAG
TGAATACCACGACGATTTCCGGCAGTTTCTACACATATATTCGCAAGATGTGGCGTGTTACGGTGAAAAC
CTGGCCTATTTCCCTAAAGGGTTTATTGAGAATATGTTTTTCGTCTCAGCCAATCCCTGGGTGAGTTTCA
CCAGTTTTGATTTAAACGTGGCCAATATGGACAACTTCTTCGCCCCCGTTTTCACCATGGGCAAATATTA
TACGCAAGGCGACAAGGTGCTGATGCCGCTGGCGATTCAGGTTCATCATGCCGTTTGTGATGGCTTCCAT
GTCGGCAGAATGCTTAATGAATTACAACAGTACTGCGATGAGTGGCAGGCGGGGCGTAATCTAGAGGATC
CGGCTTACTAAAAGCCAGATAACAGTATGCGTATTTGCGCGCTGATTTTTGCGGTATAAGAATATATACT
GATATGTATACCCGAAGTATGTCAAAAAGAGGTATGCTATGAAGCAGCGTATTACAGTGACAGTTGACAG
CGACAGCTATCAGTTGCTCAAGGCATATATGATGTCAATATCTCCGGTCTGGTAAGCACAACCATGCAGA
ATGAAGCCCGTCGTCTGCGTGCCGAACGCTGGAAAGCGGAAAATCAGGAAGGGATGGCTGAGGTCGCCCG
GTTTATTGAAATGAACGGCTCTTTTGCTGACGAGAACAGGGGCTGGTGAAATGCAGTTTAAGGTTTACAC
CTATAAAAGAGAGAGCCGTTATCGTCTGTTTGTGGATGTACAGAGTGATATTATTGACACGCCCGGGCGA
CGGATGGTGATCCCCCTGGCCAGTGCACGTCTGCTGTCAGATAAAGTCCCCCGTGAACTTTACCCGGTGG
TGCATATCGGGGATGAAAGCTGGCGCATGATGACCACCGATATGGCCAGTGTGCCGGTCTCCGTTATCGG
GGAAGAAGTGGCTGATCTCAGCCACCGCGAAAATGACATCAAAAACGCCATTAACCTGATGTTCTGGGGA
ATATAAATGTCAGGCTCCCTTATACACAGCCAGTCTGCAGGTCGACCATAGTGACTGGATATGTTGTGTT
TTACAGTATTATGTAGTCTGTTTTTTATGCAAAATCTAATTTAATATATTGATATTTATATCATTTTACG
TTTCTCGTTCAGCTTTCTTGTACAAAGTGGTTCGATAATTCTTAATTAACTAGTTCTAGAGCGGCCGCCA
CCGCGGTGGAGCTCGAATTTCCCCGATCGTTCAAACATTTGGCAATAAAGTTTCTTAAGATTGAATCCTG
TTGCCGGTCTTGCGATGATTATCATATAATTTCTGTTGAATTACGTTAAGCATGTAATAATTAACATGTA
ATGCATGACGTTATTTATGAGATGGGTTTTTATGATTAGAGTCCCGCAATTATACATTTAATACGCGATA
GAAAACAAAATATAGCGCGCAAACTAGGATAAATTATCGCGCGCGGTGTCATCTATGTTACTAGATCGGG
AATTCGTAATCATGTCATAGCTGTTTCCTGTGTGAAATTGTTATCCGCTCACAATTCCACACAACATACG
AGCCGGAAGCATAAAGTGTAAAGCCTGGGGTGCCTAATGAGTGAGCTAACTCACATTAATTGCGTTGCGC
TCACTGCCCGCTTTCCAGTCGGGAAACCTGTCGTGCCAGCTGCATTAATGAATCGGCCAACGCGCGGGGA
GAGGCGGTTTGCGTATTGGGCGCTCTTCCGCTTCCTCGCTCACTGACTCGCTGCGCTCGGTCGTTCGGCT
GCGGCGAGCGGTATCAGCTCACTCAAAGGCGGTAATACGGTTATCCACAGAATCAGGGGATAACGCAGGA
AAGAACATGTGAGCAAAAGGCCAGCAAAAGGCCAGGAACCGTAAAAAGGCCGCGTTGCTGGCGTTTTTCC
ATAGGCTCCGCCCCCCTGACGAGCATCACAAAAATCGACGCTCAAGTCAGAGGTGGCGAAACCCGACAGG
ACTATAAAGATACCAGGCGTTTCCCCCTGGAAGCTCCCTCGTGCGCTCTCCTGTTCCGACCCTGCCGCTT
ACCGGATACCTGTCCGCCTTTCTCCCTTCGGGAAGCGTGGCGCTTTCTCATAGCTCACGCTGTAGGTATC
TCAGTTCGGTGTAGGTCGTTCGCTCCAAGCTGGGCTGTGTGCACGAACCCCCCGTTCAGCCCGACCGCTG
CGCCTTATCCGGTAACTATCGTCTTGAGTCCAACCCGGTAAGACACGACTTATCGCCACTGGCAGCAGCC
ACTGGTAACAGGATTAGCAGAGCGAGGTATGTAGGCGGTGCTACAGAGTTCTTGAAGTGGTGGCCTAACT
ACGGCTACACTAGAAGAACAGTATTTGGTATCTGCGCTCTGCTGAAGCCAGTTACCTTCGGAAAAAGAGT
TGGTAGCTCTTGATCCGGCAAACAAACCACCGCTGGTAGCGGTGGTTTTTTTGTTTGCAAGCAGCAGATT
ACGCGCAGAAAAAAAGGATCTCAAGAAGATCCTTTGATCTTTTCTACGGGGTCTGACGCTCAGTGGAACG
AAAACTCACGTTAAGGGATTTTGGTCATGAGATTATCAAAAAGGATCTTCACCTAGATCCTTTTAAATTA
AAAATGAAGTTTTAAATCAATCTAAAGTATATATGAGTAAACTTGGTCTGACAGTTACCAATGCTTAATC
AGTGAGGCACCTATCTCAGCGATCTGTCTATTTCGTTCATCCATAGTTGCCTGACTCCCCGTCGTGTAGA
TAACTACGATACGGGAGGGCTTACCATCTGGCCCCAGTGCTGCAATGATACCGCGAGACCCACGCTCACC
GGCTCCAGATTTATCAGCAATAAACCAGCCAGCCGGAAGGGCCGAGCGCAGAAGTGGTCCTGCAACTTTA
TCCGCCTCCATCCAGTCTATTAATTGTTGCCGGGAAGCTAGAGTAAGTAGTTCGCCAGTTAATAGTTTGC
GCAACGTTGTTGCCATTGCTACAGGCATCGTGGTGTCACGCTCGTCGTTTGGTATGGCTTCATTCAGCTC
CGGTTCCCAACGATCAAGGCGAGTTACATGATCCCCCATGTTGTGCAAAAAAGCGGTTAGCTCCTTCGGT
CCTCCGATCGTTGTCAGAAGTAAGTTGGCCGCAGTGTTATCACTCATGGTTATGGCAGCACTGCATAATT
CTCTTACTGTCATGCCATCCGTAAGATGCTTTTCTGTGACTGGTGAGTACTCAACCAAGTCATTCTGAGA
ATAGTGTATGCGGCGACCGAGTTGCTCTTGCCCGGCGTCAATACGGGATAATACCGCGCCACATAGCAGA
ACTTTAAAAGTGCTCATCATTGGAAAACGTTCTTCGGGGCGAAAACTCTCAAGGATCTTACCGCTGTTGA
GATCCAGTTCGATGTAACCCACTCGTGCACCCAACTGATCTTCAGCATCTTTTACTTTCACCAGCGTTTC
TGGGTGAGCAAAAACAGGAAGGCAAAATGCCGCAAAAAAGGGAATAAGGGCGACACGGAAATGTTGAATA
CTCATACTCTTCCTTTTTCAATATTATTGAAGCATTTATCAGGGTTATTGTCTCATGAGCGGATACATAT
TTGAATGTATTTAGAAAAATAAACAAATAGGGGTTCCGCGCACATTTCCCCGAAAAGTGCCACCTGACGT
CTAAGAAACCATTATTATCATGACATTAACCTATAAAAATAGGCGTATCACGAGGCCCTTTCGTCTCGCG
CGTTTCGGTGATGACGGTGAAAACCTCTGACACATGCAGCTCCCGGAGACGGTCACAGCTTGTCTGTAAG
CGGATGCCGGGAGCAGACAAGCCCGTCAGGGCGCGTCAGCGGGTGTTGGCGGGTGTCGGGGCTGGCTTAA
CTATGCGGCATCAGAGCAGATTGTACTGAGAGTGCACCATATGCGGTGTGAAATACCGCACAGATGCGTA
AGGAGAAAATACCGCATCAGGCGCCATTCGCCATTCAGGCTGCGCAACTGTTGGGAAGGGCGATCGGTGC
GGGCCTCTTCGCTATTACGCCAGCTGGCGAAAGGGGGATGTGCTGCAAGGCGATTAAGTTGGGTAACGCC
AGGGTTTTCCCAGTCACGACGTTGTAAAACGACGGCCAGTGCCAAGCTTGCATGCCTGCAGTGCAGCGTG
ACCCGGTCGTGCCCCTCTCTAGAGATAATGAGCATTGCATGTCTAAGTTATAAAAAATTACCACATATTT
TTTTTGTCACACTTGTTTGAAGTGCAGTTTATCTATCTTTATACATATATTTAAACTTTACTCTACGAAT
AATATAATCTATAGTACTACAATAATATCAGTGTTTTAGAGAATCATATAAATGAACAGTTAGACATGGT
CTAAAGGACAATTGAGTATTTTGACAACAGGACTCTACAGTTTTATCTTTTTAGTGTGCATGTGTTCTCC
TTTTTTTTTGCAAATAGCTTCACCTATATAATACTTCATCCATTTTATTAGTACATCCATTTAGGGTTTA
GGGTTAATGGTTTTTATAGACTAATTTTTTTAGTACATCTATTTTATTCTATTTTAGCCTCTAAATTAAG
AAAACTAAAACTCTATTTTAGTTTTTTTATTTAATAATTTAGATATAAAATAGAATAAAATAAAGTGACT
AAAAATTAAACAAATACCCTTTAAGAAATTAAAAAAACTAAGGAAACATTTTTCTTGTTTCGAGTAGATA
ATGCCAGCCTGTTAAACGCCGTCGACGAGTCTAACGGACACCAACCAGCGAACCAGCAGCGTCGCGTCGG
GCCAAGCGAAGCAGACGGCACGGCATCTCTGTCGCTGCCTCTGGACCCCTCTCGAGAGTTCCGCTCCACC
GTTGGACTTGCTCCGCTGTCGGCATCCAGAAATTGCGTGGCGGAGCGGCAGACGTGAGCCGGCACGGCAG
GCGGCCTCCTCCTCCTCTCACGGCACCGGCAGCTACGGGGGATTCCTTTCCCACCGCTCCTTCGCTTTCC
CTTCCTCGCCCGCCGTAATAAATAGACACCCCCTCCACACCCTCTTTCCCCAACCTCGTGTTGTTCGGAG
CGCACACACACACAACCAGATCTCCCCCAAATCCACCCGTCGGCACCTCCGCTTCAAGGTACGCCGCTCG
TCCTCCCCCCCCCCCCTCTCTACCTTCTCTAGATCGGCGTTCCGGTCCATGGTTAG
