>Addgene plasmid #33297 | pUNos_C1 | addgene partial sequence | sequence record 41542 | CAT-R 5'-GCAACTGACTGAAATGCCTC-3'
CAACGGTGGTATATCCAGTGATTTTTTTCTCCATTTTAGCTTCCTTAGCTCCTGAAAATCTCGACGGATC
CTAACTCAAAATCCACACATTATACGAGCCGGAAGCATAAAGTGTAAAGCCTGGGGTGCCTAATGCGGCC
GCCATAGTGACTGGATATGTTGTGTTTTACAGTATTATGTAGTCTGTTTTTTATGCAAAATCTAATTTAA
TATATTGATATTTATATCATTTTACGTTTCTCGTTCAGCTTTTTTGTACAAACTTGTTTGATAGCTTGGC
GCGCCTCGAGGGGATCCTCTAGAGTCGACCTGCAGAAGTAACACCAAACAACAGGGTGAGCATCGACAAA
AGAAACAGTACCAAGCAAATAAATAGCGTATGAAGGCAGGGCTAAAAAAATCCACATATAGCTGCTGCAT
ATGCCATCATCCAAGTATATCAAGATCAAAATAATTATAAAACATACTTGTTTATTATAATAGATAGGTA
CTCAAGGTTAGAGCATATGAATAGATGCTGCATATGCCATCATGTATATGCATCAGTAAAACCCACATCA
ACATGTATACCTATCCTAGATCGATATTTCCATCCATCTTAAACTCGTAACTATGAAGATGTATGACACA
CACATACAGTTCCAAAATTAATAAATACACCAGGTAGTTTGAAACAGTATTCTACTCCGATCTAGAACGA
ATGAACGACCGCCCAACCACACCACATCATCACAACCAAGCGAACAAAAAGCATCTCTGTATATGCATCA
GTAAAACCCGCATCAACATGTATACCTATCCTAGATCGATA
